Addgene plasmid #170089: pEc-crRNA2
Purpose: encodes E. coli type I-E single spacer array
Depositing lab: Chase Beisel. Depositing organization: Helmholtz-Zentrum fuer Infektionsforschung (HZI). Publication: A TXTL-Based Assay to Rapidly Identify PAMs for CRISPR-Cas Systems with Multi-Protein Effector Complexes. Wimmer F, Englert F, Beisel CL. Methods Mol Biol. 2022;2433:391-411. doi: 10.1007/978-1-0716-1998-8_24. PubMed 34985758.
Backbone
  Vector backbone: ColE1
  Backbone size w/o insert (bp): 1688
  Total vector size (bp): 1852
  Vector type: CRISPR, Synthetic Biology
Growth in bacteria
  Bacterial resistance: Chloramphenicol, 25 μg/mL
  Growth temperature: 37°C
  Growth strain: Top10
  Copy number: High Copy
Gene/Insert
  Gene/Insert name: E. coli type I-E single spacer array
  gRNA/shRNA sequence: CGCTGGGCATGCTGAGCTAACACCGTGCGTGT
  Promoter: J23119
  Cloning method: Gibson Cloning
  Sequencing primers: 5′ CACCTCTGACTTGAGCGTCG
Terms and licenses: Academic/Nonprofit Terms; Industry Terms: Not Available to Industry
How to cite: pEc-crRNA2 was a gift from Chase Beisel (Addgene plasmid # 170089 ; http://n2t.net/addgene:170089 ; RRID:Addgene_170089)
