[The description below was written by a language model from this plasmid's Addgene catalogue record and pLannotate feature annotations shown in this document.]
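Description:
pEc-crRNA2 is a very small (about 1.85 kb) bacterial plasmid that expresses a minimal CRISPR array for the Escherichia coli type I-E CRISPR-Cas system. The backbone is essentially a high-copy ColE1/pMB1-type origin of replication plus a chloramphenicol acetyltransferase (cat) gene driven by its native promoter, giving chloramphenicol selection in E. coli. A lambda t0 terminator lies downstream of the cat coding sequence. The record lists no other functional modules, so the plasmid acts as a stripped-down carrier for the array.

The payload is a single-spacer array, described in the record as an E. coli type I-E array and inserted by Gibson assembly under the control of J23119, a strong constitutive synthetic bacterial promoter from the Registry of Standard Biological Parts. The automated feature table annotates the promoter, which spans the sequence origin on the reverse strand, but does not annotate the repeats or spacer themselves. The array presumably occupies the unannotated stretch downstream of the promoter. In a type I-E system, the transcribed array is processed into a mature crRNA that loads into the multi-subunit Cascade effector complex and directs it to DNA targets matching the spacer and flanked by a suitable PAM. No cas genes are carried on this plasmid, so these proteins must be supplied from other constructs.

The associated publication describes a cell-free transcription-translation (TXTL) assay for rapidly determining the PAMs recognised by CRISPR-Cas systems with multi-protein effector complexes. pEc-crRNA2 presumably supplies the guide RNA component for the E. coli type I-E system in such experiments.
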