Features (pLannotate 1.2.2; 5 found; start..end, strand, type, name):
    153..741     -  rep_origin     ori: high-copy-number ColE1/pMB1/pBR322/pUC origin of replication
    825..922     +  promoter       cat promoter: promoter of the E. coli cat gene encoding chloramphenicol acetyltransferase
    923..1579    +  CDS            cat: CAT_ECOLX - Experimental evidence at protein level: Swiss-Prot protein existence level 1. This enzyme is an effector of chloramphenicol resistance in bacteria. From Escherichia coli. This protein is used as a marker in many commonly used cloning vectors, such as pACYC184.
   1653..1687    +  terminator     lambda t0 terminator: minimal transcription terminator from phage lambda (Scholtissek and Grosse, 1987)
   1849..31      -  promoter       J23119 promoter (across the origin): bacterial promoter (Registry of Standard Biological Parts BBa J23119)
>Addgene plasmid #170089 | pEc-crRNA2 | addgene full sequence | sequence record 342945 | Addgene NGS Result
GCATTATACCTAGGACTGAGCTAGCTGTCAACATGCTAGGATCGATGCTCTCGACGGTTATCCACAGAAT
CAGGGGATAACGCAGGAAAGAACATGTGAGCAAAAGGCCAGCAAAAGGCCAGGAACCGTAAAAAGGCCGC
GTTGCTGGCGTTTTTCCATAGGCTCCGCCCCCCTGACGAGCATCACAAAAATCGACGCTCAAGTCAGAGG
TGGCGAAACCCGACAGGACTATAAAGATACCAGGCGTTTCCCCCTGGAAGCTCCCTCGTGCGCTCTCCTG
TTCCGACCCTGCCGCTTACCGGATACCTGTCCGCCTTTCTCCCTTCGGGAAGCGTGGCGCTTTCTCATAG
CTCACGCTGTAGGTATCTCAGTTCGGTGTAGGTCGTTCGCTCCAAGCTGGGCTGTGTGCACGAACCCCCC
GTTCAGCCCGACCGCTGCGCCTTATCCGGTAACTATCGTCTTGAGTCCAACCCGGTAAGACACGACTTAT
CGCCACTGGCAGCAGCCACTGGTAACAGGATTAGCAGAGCGAGGTATGTAGGCGGTGCTACAGAGTTCTT
GAAGTGGTGGCCTAACTACGGCTACACTAGAAGAACAGTATTTGGTATCTGCGCTCTGCTGAAGCCAGTT
ACCTTCGGAAAAAGAGTTGGTAGCTCTTGATCCGGCAAACAAACCACCGCTGGTAGCGGTGGTTTTTTTG
TTTGCAAGCAGCAGATTACGCGCAGAAAAAAAGGATCTCAAGAAGATCCTTTGATCTTTTCTACGGGGTC
TGACGCTCAGTGGAACGAAAACTCACGTTAAGGGATTTTGGTCATGATTGATCGGGCACGTAAGAGGTTC
CAACTTTCACCATAATGAAATAAGATCACTACCGGGCGTATTTTTTGAGTTATCGAGATTTTCAGGAGCT
AAGGAAGCTAAAATGGAGAAAAAAATCACTGGATATACCACCGTTGATATATCCCAATGGCATCGTAAAG
AACATTTTGAGGCATTTCAGTCAGTTGCTCAATGTACCTATAACCAGACCGTTCAGCTGGATATTACGGC
CTTTTTAAAGACCGTAAAGAAAAATAAGCACAAGTTTTATCCGGCCTTTATTCACATTCTTGCCCGCCTG
ATGAATGCTCATCCGGAATTTCGTATGGCAATGAAAGACGGTGAGCTGGTGATATGGGATAGTGTTCACC
CTTGTTACACCGTTTTCCATGAGCAAACTGAAACGTTTTCATCGCTCTGGAGTGAATACCACGACGATTT
CCGGCAGTTTCTACACATATATTCGCAAGATGTGGCGTGTTACGGTGAAAACCTGGCCTATTTCCCTAAA
GGGTTTATTGAGAATATGTTTTTCGTTTCAGCCAATCCCTGGGTGAGTTTCACCAGTTTTGATTTAAACG
TGGCCAATATGGACAACTTCTTCGCCCCCGTTTTCACCATGGGCAAATATTATACGCAAGGCGACAAGGT
GCTGATGCCGCTGGCGATTCAGGTTCATCATGCCGTTTGTGATGGCTTCCATGTCGGCAGAATGCTTAAT
GAATTACAACAGTACTGCGATGAGTGGCAGGGCGGGGCGTAATTTGATATCGAGCTCGCTTGGACTCCTG
TTGATAGATCCAGTAATGACCTCAGAACTCCATCTGGATTTGTTCAGAACGCTCGGTTGCCGCCGGGCGT
TTTTTATTGGTCTACTCATTCGGGATCGATCGATTCTTTAAAAAAAACCCCGCCCTGTCAGGGGCGGGGT
TTTTTTTTCGGTTTATCCCCGCTGGCGCGGGGAACTCACACGCACGGTGTTAGCTCAGCATGCCCAGCGC
GGTTTATCCCCGCTGGCGCGGGGAACTCGCTA
